>Addgene plasmid #197167 | pAAV-CAG-mCardinal-P2A-GFP | addgene full sequence | sequence record 387196 | Addgene NGS Result
TATCTACGTAGCCATGCTCTAGGAAGAGTACCATTGACGTCAATAATGACGTATGTTCCCATAGTAACGC
CAATAGGGACTTTCCATTGACGTCAATGGGTGGAGTATTTACGGTAAACTGCCCACTTGGCAGTACATCA
AGTGTATCATATGCCAAGTACGCCCCCTATTGACGTCAATGACGGTAAATGGCCCGCCTGGCATTATGCC
CAGTACATGACCTTATGGGACTTTCCTACTTGGCAGTACATCTACGTATTAGTCATCGCTATTACCATGG
TCGAGGTGAGCCCCACGTTCTGCTTCACTCTCCCCATCTCCCCCCCCTCCCCACCCCCAATTTTGTATTT
ATTTATTTTTTAATTATTTTGTGCAGCGATGGGGGCGGGGGGGGGGGGGGGGCGCGCGCCAGGCGGGGCG
GGGCGGGGCGAGGGGCGGGGCGGGGCGAGGCGGAGAGGTGCGGCGGCAGCCAATCAGAGCGGCGCGCTCC
GAAAGTTTCCTTTTATGGCGAGGCGGCGGCGGCGGCGGCCCTATAAAAAGCGAAGCGCGCGGCGGGCGGG
AGTCGCTGCGCGCTGCCTTCGCCCCGTGCCCCGCTCCGCCGCCGCCTCGCGCCGCCCGCCCCGGCTCTGA
CTGACCGCGTTACTCCCACAGGTGAGCGGGCGGGACGGCCCTTCTCCTCCGGGCTGTAATTAGCGCTTGG
TTTAATGACGGCTTGTTTCTTTTCTGTGGCTGCGTGAAAGCCTTGAGGGGCTCCGGGAGGGCCCTTTGTG
CGGGGGGAGCGGCTCGGGGCTGTCCGCGGGGGGACGGCTGCCTTCGGGGGGGACGGGGCAGGGCGGGGTT
CGGCTTCTGGCGTGTGACCGGCGGCTCTAGAGCCTCTGCTAACCATGTTCATGCCTTCTTCTTTTTCCTA
CAGCTCCTGGGCAACGTGCTGGTTATTGTGCTGTCTCATCATTTTGGCAAAGGATTGGATCCGGTACCGC
CACCATGGTGAGCAAGGGCGAGGAGCTGATCAAGGAGAACATGCACATGAAGCTGTACATGGAAGGCACC
GTGAACAACCACCACTTCAAGTGCACCACCGAAGGGGAGGGCAAGCCCTACGAGGGCACCCAGACCCAGA
GGATTAAGGTGGTGGAGGGAGGCCCCCTGCCGTTCGCATTCGACATCCTGGCCACCTGCTTTATGTACGG
GAGCAAGACCTTCATCAACCACACCCAGGGCATCCCCGATTTCTTTAAGCAGTCCTTCCCTGAGGGCTTC
ACATGGGAGAGAGTCACCACATACGAAGACGGGGGCGTGCTTACCGTTACCCAGGACACCAGCCTCCAGG
ACGGCTGCTTGATCTACAACGTCAAGCTCAGAGGGGTGAACTTCCCATCCAACGGCCCTGTGATGCAGAA
GAAAACACTCGGCTGGGAGGCCACCACCGAGACCCTGTACCCCGCTGACGGCGGCCTGGAAGGCAGATGC
GACATGGCCCTGAAGCTCGTGGGCGGGGGCCACCTGCACTGCAACCTGAAGACCACATACAGATCCAAGA
AACCCGCTAAGAACCTCAAGATGCCCGGCGTCTACTTTGTGGACCGCAGACTGGAAAGAATCAAGGAGGC
CGACAATGAGACCTACGTCGAGCAGCACGAGGTGGCTGTGGCCAGATACTGCGACCTCCCTAGCAAACTG
GGGCACAAACTTAATGGCATGGACGAGCTGTACAAGCGACCGGTTCACGTGGGAAGTGGGGCTACAAACT
TCTCACTGCTGAAACAGGCCGGGGATGTGGAGGAAAACCCAGGACCACACGTGACTAGTGTGAGCAAGGG
CGAGGAGCTGTTCACCGGGGTGGTGCCCATCCTGGTCGAGCTGGACGGCGACGTAAACGGCCACAAGTTC
AGCGTGTCCGGCGAGGGCGAGGGCGATGCCACCTACGGCAAGCTGACCCTGAAGTTCATCTGCACCACCG
GCAAGCTGCCCGTGCCCTGGCCCACCCTCGTGACCACCCTGACCTACGGCGTGCAGTGCTTCAGCCGCTA
CCCCGACCACATGAAGCAGCACGACTTCTTCAAGTCCGCCATGCCCGAAGGCTACGTCCAGGAGCGCACC
ATCTTCTTCAAGGACGACGGCAACTACAAGACCCGCGCCGAGGTGAAGTTCGAGGGCGACACCCTGGTGA
ACCGCATCGAGCTGAAGGGCATCGACTTCAAGGAGGACGGCAACATCCTGGGGCACAAGCTGGAGTACAA
CTACAACAGCCACAACGTCTATATCATGGCCGACAAGCAGAAGAACGGCATCAAGGTGAACTTCAAGATC
CGCCACAACATCGAGGACGGCAGCGTGCAGCTCGCCGACCACTACCAGCAGAACACCCCCATCGGCGACG
GCCCCGTGCTGCTGCCCGACAACCACTACCTGAGCACCCAGTCCGCCCTGAGCAAAGACCCCAACGAGAA
GCGCGATCACATGGTCCTGCTGGAGTTCGTGACCGCCGCCGGGATCACTCTCGGCATGGACGAGCTGTAC
AAGTAAGAATTCGATATCAAGCTTATCGATAATCAACCTCTGGATTACAAAATTTGTGAAAGATTGACTG
GTATTCTTAACTATGTTGCTCCTTTTACGCTATGTGGATACGCTGCTTTAATGCCTTTGTATCATGCTAT
TGCTTCCCGTATGGCTTTCATTTTCTCCTCCTTGTATAAATCCTGGTTGCTGTCTCTTTATGAGGAGTTG
TGGCCCGTTGTCAGGCAACGTGGCGTGGTGTGCACTGTGTTTGCTGACGCAACCCCCACTGGTTGGGGCA
TTGCCACCACCTGTCAGCTCCTTTCCGGGACTTTCGCTTTCCCCCTCCCTATTGCCACGGCGGAACTCAT
CGCCGCCTGCCTTGCCCGCTGCTGGACAGGGGCTCGGCTGTTGGGCACTGACAATTCCGTGGTGTTGTCG
GGGAAATCATCGTCCTTTCCTTGGCTGCTCGCCTGTGTTGCCACCTGGATTCTGCGCGGGACGTCCTTCT
GCTACGTCCCTTCGGCCCTCAATCCAGCGGACCTTCCTTCCCGCGGCCTGCTGCCGGCTCTGCGGCCTCT
TCCGCGTCTTCGCCTTCGCCCTCAGACGAGTCGGATCTCCCTTTGGGCCGCCTCCCCGCATCGATACCGT
CGACCCGGGCGGCCGCTTCGAGCAGACATGATAAGATACATTGATGAGTTTGGACAAACCACAACTAGAA
TGCAGTGAAAAAAATGCTTTATTTGTGAAATTTGTGATGCTATTGCTTTATTTGTAACCATTATAAGCTG
CAATAAACAAGTTAACAACAACAATTGCATTCATTTTATGTTTCAGGTTCAGGGGGAGATGTGGGAGGTT
TTTTAAAGCAAGTAAAACCTCTACAAATGTGGTAAAATCGATAAGGATCTTCCTAGAGCATGGCTACGTA
GATAAGTAGCATGGCGGGTTAATCATTAACTACAAGGAACCCCTAGTGATGGAGTTGGCCACTCCCTCTC
TGCGCGCTCGCTCGCTCACTGAGGCCGGGCGACCAAAGGTCGCCCGACGCCCGGGCTTTGCCCGGGCGGC
CTCAGTGAGCGAGCGAGCGCGCAGCTGCATTAATGAATCGGCCAACGCGCGGGGAGAGGCGGTTTGCGTA
TTGGGCGCTCTTCCGCTTCCTCGCTCACTGACTCGCTGCGCTCGGTCGTTCGGCTGCGGCGAGCGGTATC
AGCTCACTCAAAGGCGGTAATACGGTTATCCACAGAATCAGGGGATAACGCAGGAAAGAACATGTGAGCA
AAAGGCCAGCAAAAGGCCAGGAACCGTAAAAAGGCCGCGTTGCTGGCGTTTTTCCATAGGCTCCGCCCCC
CTGACGAGCATCACAAAAATCGACGCTCAAGTCAGAGGTGGCGAAACCCGACAGGACTATAAAGATACCA
GGCGTTTCCCCCTGGAAGCTCCCTCGTGCGCTCTCCTGTTCCGACCCTGCCGCTTACCGGATACCTGTCC
GCCTTTCTCCCTTCGGGAAGCGTGGCGCTTTCTCATAGCTCACGCTGTAGGTATCTCAGTTCGGTGTAGG
TCGTTCGCTCCAAGCTGGGCTGTGTGCACGAACCCCCCGTTCAGCCCGACCGCTGCGCCTTATCCGGTAA
CTATCGTCTTGAGTCCAACCCGGTAAGACACGACTTATCGCCACTGGCAGCAGCCACTGGTAACAGGATT
AGCAGAGCGAGGTATGTAGGCGGTGCTACAGAGTTCTTGAAGTGGTGGCCTAACTACGGCTACACTAGAA
GAACAGTATTTGGTATCTGCGCTCTGCTGAAGCCAGTTACCTTCGGAAAAAGAGTTGGTAGCTCTTGATC
CGGCAAACAAACCACCGCTGGTAGCGGTGGTTTTTTTGTTTGCAAGCAGCAGATTACGCGCAGAAAAAAA
GGATCTCAAGAAGATCCTTTGATCTTTTCTACGGGGTCTGACGCTCAGTGGAACGAAAACTCACGTTAAG
GGATTTTGGTCATGAGATTATCAAAAAGGATCTTCACCTAGATCCTTTTAAATTAAAAATGAAGTTTTAA
ATCAATCTAAAGTATATATGAGTAAACTTGGTCTGACAGTTACCAATGCTTAATCAGTGAGGCACCTATC
TCAGCGATCTGTCTATTTCGTTCATCCATAGTTGCCTGACTCCCCGTCGTGTAGATAACTACGATACGGG
AGGGCTTACCATCTGGCCCCAGTGCTGCAATGATACCGCGAGACCCACGCTCACCGGCTCCAGATTTATC
AGCAATAAACCAGCCAGCCGGAAGGGCCGAGCGCAGAAGTGGTCCTGCAACTTTATCCGCCTCCATCCAG
TCTATTAATTGTTGCCGGGAAGCTAGAGTAAGTAGTTCGCCAGTTAATAGTTTGCGCAACGTTGTTGCCA
TTGCTACAGGCATCGTGGTGTCACGCTCGTCGTTTGGTATGGCTTCATTCAGCTCCGGTTCCCAACGATC
AAGGCGAGTTACATGATCCCCCATGTTGTGCAAAAAAGCGGTTAGCTCCTTCGGTCCTCCGATCGTTGTC
AGAAGTAAGTTGGCCGCAGTGTTATCACTCATGGTTATGGCAGCACTGCATAATTCTCTTACTGTCATGC
CATCCGTAAGATGCTTTTCTGTGACTGGTGAGTACTCAACCAAGTCATTCTGAGAATAGTGTATGCGGCG
ACCGAGTTGCTCTTGCCCGGCGTCAATACGGGATAATACCGCGCCACATAGCAGAACTTTAAAAGTGCTC
ATCATTGGAAAACGTTCTTCGGGGCGAAAACTCTCAAGGATCTTACCGCTGTTGAGATCCAGTTCGATGT
AACCCACTCGTGCACCCAACTGATCTTCAGCATCTTTTACTTTCACCAGCGTTTCTGGGTGAGCAAAAAC
AGGAAGGCAAAATGCCGCAAAAAAGGGAATAAGGGCGACACGGAAATGTTGAATACTCATACTCTTCCTT
TTTCAATATTATTGAAGCATTTATCAGGGTTATTGTCTCATGAGCGGATACATATTTGAATGTATTTAGA
AAAATAAACAAATAGGGGTTCCGCGCACATTTCCCCGAAAAGTGCCACCTAAATTGTAAGCGTTAATATT
TTGTTAAAATTCGCGTTAAATTTTTGTTAAATCAGCTCATTTTTTAACCAATAGGCCGAAATCGGCAAAA
TCCCTTATAAATCAAAAGAATAGACCGAGATAGGGT
[37 nt withheld, positions 5707-5743]
AAAGAACGTGGACTCCAACGTCAAAGG
[49 nt withheld, positions 5771-5819]
T
[91 nt withheld, positions 5821-5911]
G
[124 nt withheld, positions 5913-6036]
CCCATTCGCCATTCAGGCTGCGCAACTGTTGGGAAGGGCGATCGGTGCGGGCCTCTTCGCTATTACGCCA
GCTGCGCGCTCGCTCGCTCACTGAGGCCGCCCGGGCAAAGCCCGGGCGTCGGGCGACCTTTGGTCGCCCG
GCCTCAGTGAGCGAGCGAGCGCGCAGAGAGGGAGTGGCCAACTCCATCACTAGGGGTTCCTTGTAGTTAA
TGATTAACCCGCCATGCTACT
Features (pLannotate 1.2.2; 18 found; start..end, strand, type, name):
     31..279     +  enhancer       CMV enhancer (fragment): human cytomegalovirus immediate early enhancer
    281..558     +  promoter       chicken β-actin promoter: No description available
    559..694     +  intron         hybrid intron (fragment): hybrid between chicken β-actin (CBA) and minute virus of mice (MMV) introns (Gray et al., 2011)
    783..913     +  intron         chimeric intron (fragment): chimera between introns from chicken β-actin and rabbit β-globin
    985..1716    +  CDS            mCardinal: mCardinal is a basic (constitutively fluorescent) far red fluorescent protein published in 2014, derived from Entacmaea quadricolor. It is reported to be a rapidly-maturing monomer with moderate acid sensitivity.
   1810..2526    +  CDS            EGFP: the original enhanced GFP (Yang et al., 1996) mammalian codon-optimized
   2527..2551    +  misc_feature   MCS (fragment): pBluescript multiple cloning site
   2551..3139    +  misc_feature   WPRE: woodchuck hepatitis virus posttranscriptional regulatory element
   3182..3303    -  polyA_signal   SV40 poly(A) signal: SV40 polyadenylation signal
   3326..3394    -  CDS            large T antigen (fragment): large T antigen from SV40 (simian virus 40)
   3465..3598    +  repeat_region  AAV2 ITR: inverted terminal repeat of adeno-associated virus serotype 2 inverted
   3592..3648    -  CDS            lacI (fragment): lac repressor; lacI; The lac repressor binds to the lac operator to inhibit transcription in E. coli. This inhibition can be relieved by adding lactose or isopropyl-β-D-thiogalactopyranoside (IPTG).
   3831..4419    -  rep_origin     ori: high-copy-number ColE1/pMB1/pBR322/pUC origin of replication
   4590..5450    -  CDS            AmpR: β-lactamase; bla; confers resistance to ampicillin, carbenicillin, and related antibiotics
   5451..5555    -  promoter       AmpR promoter: bla
   5608..6036    -  rep_origin     f1 ori (sequence partly withheld): f1 bacteriophage origin of replication; arrow indicates direction of (+) strand synthesis
   6041..6110    -  CDS            lacZα (fragment): LacZα fragment of β-galactosidase; lacZ fragment
   6105..6237    -  repeat_region  AAV2 ITR (fragment): inverted terminal repeat of adeno-associated virus serotype 2 inverted
