[The description below was written by a language model from this plasmid's Addgene catalogue record and pLannotate feature annotations shown in this document.]
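Description:
pAAV-CAG-mCardinal-P2A-GFP is an adeno-associated virus transfer plasmid built on the pAAV-CAG-WPRE backbone for expressing two fluorescent proteins from a single transcript in mammalian cells. It is propagated in E. coli through a high-copy ColE1/pUC-type origin and selected with ampicillin via the β-lactamase gene and its own promoter. An f1 phage origin is also present. Short fragments annotated as lacI, lacZα and SV40 large T antigen appear to be backbone remnants rather than functional genes. The recombination-deficient growth strain listed fits the presence of AAV2 inverted terminal repeats, which are prone to rearrangement in bacteria.

The two AAV2 ITRs (one annotated as a fragment) flank the expression cassette and provide the cis signals needed for replication and packaging of the cassette into AAV particles when rep, cap and helper functions are supplied in trans. Between them, the CAG promoter arrangement, consisting of a CMV enhancer fragment, the chicken β-actin promoter and chimeric intron sequences, drives strong constitutive transcription. The open reading frame encodes the far-red fluorescent protein mCardinal followed by EGFP. The P2A peptide named in the construct title is not annotated separately but would occupy the gap between the two coding sequences, causing ribosomal skipping so that the two proteins are produced separately in roughly equimolar amounts. A WPRE enhances transcript stability and expression, and an SV40 polyadenylation signal follows it.

The catalogue lists mouse as the insert species, although mCardinal derives from a sea anemone protein. The green signal gives an internal reference for normalising far-red brightness, consistent with the associated study comparing near-infrared and far-red fluorescent proteins.
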