Addgene plasmid #197167: pAAV-CAG-mCardinal-P2A-GFP
Purpose: Expresses the protein of mCardinal-P2A-GFP in mammalian cells
Depositing lab: Kiryl Piatkevich. Depositing organization: Westlake University. Publication: Quantitative assessment of near-infrared fluorescent proteins. Zhang H, Papadaki S, Sun X, Wang X, Drobizhev M, Yao L, Rehbock M, Koster RW, Wu L, Namikawa K, Piatkevich KD. Nat Methods. 2023 Sep 4. doi: 10.1038/s41592-023-01975-z. PubMed 37666982.
Backbone
  Vector backbone: pAAV-CAG-WPRE
  Vector type: AAV
Growth in bacteria
  Bacterial resistance: Ampicillin, 100 μg/mL
  Growth temperature: 37°C
  Growth strain: NEB Stable
  Copy number: High Copy
Gene/Insert
  Gene/Insert name: mCardinal-P2A-GFP
  Species: M. musculus (mouse)
  Cloning method: Gibson Cloning
Terms and licenses: Academic/Nonprofit Terms; Industry Terms: Not Available to Industry
Depositor comments: Please visit https://www.researchsquare.com/article/rs-797586/v1 for preprint.
How to cite: pAAV-CAG-mCardinal-P2A-GFP was a gift from Kiryl Piatkevich (Addgene plasmid # 197167 ; http://n2t.net/addgene:197167 ; RRID:Addgene_197167)
